LOCUS       Exported 3266 bp ds-DNA circular SYN 12-MAY-2021
DEFINITION  pMAGIC L3-L2 entry plasmid, contains 3xHA tag+polyA; empty
            hU6-driven xCas9(3.7) gRNA scaffold for 3-/4-component MultiSite
            Gateway Pro assembly. Allows C-term HA fusion to dCas9 w/ gRNA
            expression.
ACCESSION   .
VERSION     .
KEYWORDS    KK701: pMAGIC (L3-L2) 3x HA eptitope tag + polyA; hU6::xCas9(3...
SOURCE      synthetic DNA construct
  ORGANISM  synthetic DNA construct
REFERENCE   1 (bases 1 to 3266)
  AUTHORS   Haldeman JM, Conway AE, Arlotto ME, Slentz DH, Muoio DM, Becker TC,
            Newgard CB
  TITLE     Creation of versatile cloning platforms for transgene expression and
            dCas9-based epigenome editing.
  JOURNAL   Nucleic Acids Res. 2018 Dec 27. pii: 5264291. doi:
            10.1093/nar/gky1286.
  PUBMED    30590691
REFERENCE   2 (bases 1 to 3266)
  AUTHORS   .
  TITLE     Direct Submission
  JOURNAL   Exported May 12, 2021 from SnapGene Server 1.1.58
            http://www.snapgene.com
FEATURES             Location/Qualifiers
     source          1..3266
                     /organism="synthetic DNA construct"
                     /mol_type="other DNA"
     primer_bind     92..109
                     /label=L4440
                     /note="L4440 vector, forward primer"
     terminator      268..295
                     /label=rrnB T2 terminator
                     /note="transcription terminator T2 from the E. coli rrnB
                     gene"
     terminator      387..473
                     /gene="Escherichia coli rrnB"
                     /label=rrnB T1 terminator
                     /note="transcription terminator T1 from the E. coli rrnB
                     gene"
     primer_bind     522..544
                     /label=M13/pUC Forward
                     /note="In lacZ gene"
     primer_bind     536..553
                     /label=M13 Forward
                     /note="In lacZ gene. Also called M13-F20 or M13 (-21)
                     Forward"
     primer_bind     537..553
                     /label=M13 fwd
                     /note="common sequencing primer, one of multiple similar
                     variants"
     protein_bind    570..665
                     /gene="mutant version of attL"
                     /label=attL3
                     /bound_moiety="LR Clonase(TM)"
                     /note="recombination site for the Gateway(R) LR reaction"
     CDS             677..757
                     /codon_start=1
                     /product="three tandem HA epitope tags"
                     /label=3xHA
                     /translation="YPYDVPDYAYPYDVPDYAYPYDVPDYA"
     primer_bind     complement(785..802)
                     /label=BGH-rev
                     /note="Bovine growth hormone terminator, reverse primer.
                     Also called BGH reverse"
     polyA_signal    791..998
                     /label=bGH poly(A) signal
                     /note="bovine growth hormone polyadenylation signal"
     promoter        1005..1245
                     /label=U6 promoter
                     /note="RNA polymerase III promoter for human U6 snRNA"
     primer_bind     1005..1025
                     /label=hU6-F
                     /note="Human U6 promoter, forward primer"
     primer_bind     1176..1195
                     /label=LKO.1 5'
                     /note="Human U6 promoter, forward primer"
     protein_bind    complement(1378..1477)
                     /gene="mutant version of attL"
                     /label=attL2
                     /bound_moiety="LR Clonase(TM)"
                     /note="recombination site for the Gateway(R) LR reaction"
     primer_bind     complement(1507..1526)
                     /label=T7
                     /note="T7 promoter, forward primer"
     promoter        complement(1508..1526)
                     /label=T7 promoter
                     /note="promoter for bacteriophage T7 RNA polymerase"
     primer_bind     complement(1531..1547)
                     /label=M13 rev
                     /note="common sequencing primer, one of multiple similar
                     variants"
     primer_bind     complement(1531..1547)
                     /label=M13 Reverse
                     /note="In lacZ gene. Also called M13-rev"
     primer_bind     complement(1649..1668)
                     /label=pENTR-R
                     /note="pENTR vectors, reverse primer"
     CDS             1660..2469
                     /codon_start=1
                     /gene="aph(3')-Ia"
                     /product="aminoglycoside phosphotransferase"
                     /label=KanR
                     /note="confers resistance to kanamycin in bacteria or G418
                     (Geneticin(R)) in eukaryotes"
                     /translation="MSHIQRETSRPRLNSNMDADLYGYKWARDNVGQSGATIYRLYGKP
                     DAPELFLKHGKGSVANDVTDEMVRLNWLTEFMPLPTIKHFIRTPDDAWLLTTAIPGKTA
                     FQVLEEYPDSGENIVDALAVFLRRLHSIPVCNCPFNSDRVFRLAQAQSRMNNGLVDASD
                     FDDERNGWPVEQVWKEMHKLLPFSPDSVVTHGDFSLDNLIFDEGKLIGCIDVGRVGIAD
                     RYQDLAILWNCLGEFSPSLQKRLFQKYGIDNPDMNKLQFHLMLDEFF"
     primer_bind     complement(1727..1746)
                     /label=Kan-R
                     /note="Kanamycin resistance gene, reverse primer"
     rep_origin      2616..3204
                     /direction=RIGHT
                     /label=ori
                     /note="high-copy-number ColE1/pMB1/pBR322/pUC origin of
                     replication"
     primer_bind     3105..3124
                     /label=pBR322ori-F
                     /note="pBR322 origin, forward primer"
ORIGIN
        1 ctttcctgcg ttatcccctg attctgtgga taaccgtatt accgcctttg agtgagctga
       61 taccgctcgc cgcagccgaa cgaccgagcg cagcgagtca gtgagcgagg aagcggaaga
      121 gcgcccaata cgcaaaccgc ctctccccgc gcgttggccg attcattaat gcagctggca
      181 cgacaggttt cccgactgga aagcgggcag tgagcgcaac gcaattaata cgcgtaccgc
      241 tagccaggaa gagtttgtag aaacgcaaaa aggccatccg tcaggatggc cttctgctta
      301 gtttgatgcc tggcagttta tggcgggcgt cctgcccgcc accctccggg ccgttgcttc
      361 acaacgttca aatccgctcc cggcggattt gtcctactca ggagagcgtt caccgacaaa
      421 caacagataa aacgaaaggc ccagtcttcc gactgagcct ttcgttttat ttgatgcctg
      481 gcagttccct actctcgcgt taacgctagc atggatgttt tcccagtcac gacgttgtaa
      541 aacgacggcc agtcttaagc tcgggcccca aataatgatt ttattttgac tgatagtgac
      601 ctgttcgttg caacaaattg atgagcaatg cttttttata atgccaactt tgtataataa
      661 agttggtggc ggatcctacc catacgatgt tccagattac gcttacccat acgatgttcc
      721 agattacgct tacccatacg atgttccaga ttacgcttaa gaattcctag agctcgctga
      781 tcagcctcga ctgtgccttc tagttgccag ccatctgttg tttgcccctc ccccgtgcct
      841 tccttgaccc tggaaggtgc cactcccact gtcctttcct aataaaatga ggaaattgca
      901 tcgcattgtc tgagtaggtg tcattctatt ctggggggtg gggtggggca ggacagcaag
      961 ggggaggatt gggaagagaa tagcaggcat gctggggagg taccgagggc ctatttccca
     1021 tgattccttc atatttgcat atacgataca aggctgttag agagataatt ggaattaatt
     1081 tgactgtaaa cacaaagata ttagtacaaa atacgtgacg tagaaagtaa taatttcttg
     1141 ggtagtttgc agttttaaaa ttatgtttta aaatggacta tcatatgctt accgtaactt
     1201 gaaagtattt cgatttcttg gctttatata tcttgtggaa aggacgaaac accggagacc
     1261 acggcaggtc tcagtttcag agctatgctg gaaacagcat agcaagttga aataaggcta
     1321 gtccgttatc aacttgaaaa agtggcaccg agtcggtgct tttttgcggc cgcaggaacc
     1381 cagctttctt gtacaaagtt ggcattataa gaaagcattg cttatcaatt tgttgcaacg
     1441 aacaggtcac tatcagtcaa aataaaatca ttatttgcca tccagctgca gggcggccgc
     1501 gatatcccct atagtgagtc gtattacatg gtcatagctg tttcctggca gctctggccc
     1561 gtgtctcaaa atctctgatg ttacattgca caagataaaa atatatcatc atgaacaata
     1621 aaactgtctg cttacataaa cagtaataca aggggtgtta tgagccatat tcaacgggaa
     1681 acgtcgaggc cgcgattaaa ttccaacatg gatgctgatt tatatgggta taaatgggct
     1741 cgcgataatg tcgggcaatc aggtgcgaca atctatcgct tgtatgggaa gcccgatgcg
     1801 ccagagttgt ttctgaaaca tggcaaaggt agcgttgcca atgatgttac agatgagatg
     1861 gtcagactaa actggctgac ggaatttatg cctcttccga ccatcaagca ttttatccgt
     1921 actcctgatg atgcatggtt actcaccact gcgatccccg gaaaaacagc attccaggta
     1981 ttagaagaat atcctgattc aggtgaaaat attgttgatg cgctggcagt gttcctgcgc
     2041 cggttgcatt cgattcctgt ttgtaattgt ccttttaaca gcgatcgcgt atttcgtctc
     2101 gctcaggcgc aatcacgaat gaataacggt ttggttgatg cgagtgattt tgatgacgag
     2161 cgtaatggct ggcctgttga acaagtctgg aaagaaatgc ataaactttt gccattctca
     2221 ccggattcag tcgtcactca tggtgatttc tcacttgata accttatttt tgacgagggg
     2281 aaattaatag gttgtattga tgttggacga gtcggaatcg cagaccgata ccaggatctt
     2341 gccatcctat ggaactgcct cggtgagttt tctccttcat tacagaaacg gctttttcaa
     2401 aaatatggta ttgataatcc tgatatgaat aaattgcagt ttcatttgat gctcgatgag
     2461 tttttctaat cagaattggt taattggttg taacactggc agagcattac gctgacttga
     2521 cgggacggcg caagctcatg accaaaatcc cttaacgtga gttacgcgtc gttccactga
     2581 gcgtcagacc ccgtagaaaa gatcaaagga tcttcttgag atcctttttt tctgcgcgta
     2641 atctgctgct tgcaaacaaa aaaaccaccg ctaccagcgg tggtttgttt gccggatcaa
     2701 gagctaccaa ctctttttcc gaaggtaact ggcttcagca gagcgcagat accaaatact
     2761 gttcttctag tgtagccgta gttaggccac cacttcaaga actctgtagc accgcctaca
     2821 tacctcgctc tgctaatcct gttaccagtg gctgctgcca gtggcgataa gtcgtgtctt
     2881 accgggttgg actcaagacg atagttaccg gataaggcgc agcggtcggg ctgaacgggg
     2941 ggttcgtgca cacagcccag cttggagcga acgacctaca ccgaactgag atacctacag
     3001 cgtgagctat gagaaagcgc cacgcttccc gaagggagaa aggcggacag gtatccggta
     3061 agcggcaggg tcggaacagg agagcgcacg agggagcttc cagggggaaa cgcctggtat
     3121 ctttatagtc ctgtcgggtt tcgccacctc tgacttgagc gtcgattttt gtgatgctcg
     3181 tcaggggggc ggagcctatg gaaaaacgcc agcaacgcgg cctttttacg gttcctggcc
     3241 ttttgctggc cttttgctca catgtt
//
