[The description below was written by a language model from this plasmid's Addgene catalogue record and the feature table of its GenBank file.]
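Description:
KK701 is a pMAGIC Gateway entry plasmid built on the Invitrogen pDONR221 P3-P2 backbone. It supplies the terminal (L3-L2) module in three- or four-component MultiSite Gateway Pro assemblies. The 3,266 bp circular plasmid is maintained in E. coli at high copy from a ColE1/pUC-type origin and is selected with kanamycin through the aph(3')-Ia resistance gene. The rrnB T1 and T2 terminators upstream of the cassette insulate it from read-through transcription from the backbone. M13 forward and reverse primer sites, plus a T7 promoter on the far side, flank the recombination sites and allow sequence verification.

The roughly 0.7 kb synthetic payload sits between attL3 and attL2 and contains two functional units. The first is a 3xHA epitope tag coding sequence followed by the bovine growth hormone polyadenylation signal. After LR recombination, this unit lies downstream of the preceding module, so a dCas9 or dCas9-effector open reading frame supplied by that module acquires a C-terminal HA tag and a transcript terminator. The second unit is a human U6 RNA polymerase III promoter driving an empty guide RNA scaffold compatible with xCas9(3.7)/SpCas9. The scaffold is not annotated in the feature table, but it presumably occupies the unannotated region between the U6 promoter and attL2. According to the depositor, annealed oligonucleotides carrying a protospacer can be ligated into the BsaI-digested plasmid to program the guide.

The plasmid is listed as an empty backbone. Its purpose is to combine an HA-tagged dCas9 fusion and its guide RNA in a single destination vector, for the dCas9-based epigenome editing and transgene expression work for which the pMAGIC platform was designed.
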