Addgene plasmid #121842: KK701: pMAGIC (L3-L2) 3x HA eptitope tag + polyA; hU6::xCas9(3.7) gRNA scaffold
Purpose: (Empty Backbone) pMAGIC L3-L2 entry plasmid, contains 3xHA tag+polyA; empty hU6-driven xCas9(3.7) gRNA scaffold for 3-/4-component MultiSite Gateway Pro assembly. Allows C-term HA fusion to dCas9 w/ gRNA expression
Depositing lab: Christopher Newgard. Depositing organization: Duke University. Publication: Creation of versatile cloning platforms for transgene expression and dCas9-based epigenome editing. Haldeman JM, Conway AE, Arlotto ME, Slentz DH, Muoio DM, Becker TC, Newgard CB. Nucleic Acids Res. 2018 Dec 27. pii: 5264291. doi: 10.1093/nar/gky1286. PubMed 30590691.
Backbone
  Vector backbone: pDONR221 P3-P2
  Backbone manufacturer: Invitrogen
  Backbone size (bp): 2555
  Vector type: Synthetic Biology ; pMAGIC Gateway Entry Plasmid
Growth in bacteria
  Bacterial resistance: Kanamycin, 50 μg/mL
  Growth temperature: 37°C
  Growth strain: DH5alpha
  Copy number: High Copy
Gene/Insert
  Gene/Insert name: 3x HA epitope tag-PolyA + hU6-xCas9(3.7) gRNA scaffold (alt name: 3x HA epitope tag-polyA; hU6::SpCas9 gRNA scaffold)
  Species: Synthetic
  Insert size (bp): 711
  Cloning method: Gateway Cloning
  Sequencing primers: 5′ M13F; 3′ M13R
Terms and licenses: Academic/Nonprofit Terms; Industry Terms: Not Available to Industry
Depositor comments: Annealed oligonucleotides containing the protospacer motif can be ligated into BsaI digested plasmid. 3x HA tag + bGH polyA; hU6 promoter PCR'd from Addgene 61591. x/SpCas9 gRNA scaffold derived from PMID: 26671237
How to cite: KK701: pMAGIC (L3-L2) 3x HA eptitope tag + polyA; hU6::xCas9(3.7) gRNA scaffold was a gift from Christopher Newgard (Addgene plasmid # 121842 ; http://n2t.net/addgene:121842 ; RRID:Addgene_121842)
